>Addgene plasmid #120058 | pMaCTag-Z15 | depositor full sequence | sequence record 228133 | pMaCTag-Z15 sequence 4810 bps
GAACGCGGCCGCCAGCTGAAGCTTCGTACGTCAGGTGGAGGAGGTAGTGGCGGAGGCGGATCTGTAGCAG
GTCATGCCTCTGGCAGCCCCGCATTCGGGACCGCCTCTCATTCGAATTGCGAACATGAAGAGATCCACCT
CGCCGGCTCGATCCAGCCGCATGGCGCGCTTCTGGTCGTCAGCGAACATGATCATCGCGTCATCCAGGCC
AGCGCCAACGCCGCGGAATTTCTGAATCTCGGAAGCGTACTCGGCGTTCCGCTCGCCGAGATCGACGGCG
ATCTGTTGATCAAGATCCTGCCGCATCTCGATCCCACCGCCGAAGGCATGCCGGTCGCGGTGCGCTGCCG
GATCGGCAATCCCTCTACGGAGTACTGCGGTCTGATGCATCGGCCTCCGGAAGGCGGGCTGATCATCGAA
CTCGAACGTGCCGGCCCGTCGATCGATCTGTCAGGCACGCTGGCGCCGGCGCTGGAGCGGATCCGCACGG
CGGGTTCACTGCGCGCGCTGTGCGATGACACCGTGCTGCTGTTTCAGCAGTGCACCGGCTACGACCGGGT
GATGGTGTATCGTTTCGATGAGCAAGGCCACGGCCTGGTATTCTCCGAGTGCCATGTGCCTGGGCTCGAA
TCCTATTTCGGCAACCGCTATCCGTCGTCGACTGTCCCGCAGATGGCGCGGCAGCTGTACGTGCGGCAGC
GCGTCCGCGTGCTGGTCGACGTCACCTATCAGCCGGTGCCGCTGGAGCCGCGGCTGTCGCCGCTGACCGG
GCGCGATCTCGACATGTCGGGCTGCTTCCTGCGCTCGATGTCGCCGTGCCATCTGCAGTTCCTGAAGGAC
ATGGGCGTGCGCGCCACCCTGGCGGTGTCGCTGGTGGTCGGCGGCAAGCTGTGGGGCCTGGTTGTCTGTC
ACCATTATCTGCCGCGCTTCATCCGTTTCGAGCTGCGGGCGATCTGCAAACGGCTCGCCGAAAGGATCGC
GACGCGGATCACCGCGCTTGAGAGCTGAACTAGTAACTTGTTTATTGCAGCTTATAATGGTTACAAATAA
AGCAATAGCATCACAAATTTCACAAATAAAGCATTTTTTTCACTGCATTCTAGTTGTGGTTTGTCCAAAC
TCATCAATGTATCTTAGTCGATATAACTTCGTATAGCATACATTATACGAAGTTATGTCGACGGTGTGGA
AAGTCCCCAGGCTCCCCAGCAGGCAGAAGTATGCAAAGCATGCATCTCAATTAGTCAGCAACCAGGTGTG
GAAAGTCCCCAGGCTCCCCAGCAGGCAGAAGTATGCAAAGCATGCATCTCAATTAGTCAGCAACCATAGT
CCCGCCCCTAACTCCGCCCATCCCGCCCCTAACTCCGCCCAGTTCCGCCCATTCTCCGCCCCATGGCTGA
CTAATTTTTTTTATTTATGCAGAGGCCGAGGCCGCCTCGGCCTCTGAGCTATTCCAGAAGTAGTGAGGAG
GCTTTTTTGGAGGCCTAGGCTTTTGCAAAGAATTCGCCACCATGGCCAAGTTGACCAGTGCCGTTCCGGT
GCTCACCGCGCGCGACGTCGCCGGAGCGGTCGAGTTCTGGACCGACCGGCTCGGGTTCTCCCGGGACTTC
GTGGAGGACGACTTCGCCGGTGTGGTCCGGGACGACGTGACCCTGTTCATCAGCGCGGTCCAGGACCAGG
TGGTGCCGGACAACACCCTGGCCTGGGTGTGGGTGCGCGGCCTGGACGAGCTGTACGCCGAGTGGTCGGA
GGTCGTGTCCACGAACTTCCGGGACGCCTCCGGGCCGGCCATGACCGAGATCGGCGAGCAGCCGTGGGGG
CGGGAGTTCGCCCTGCGCGACCCGGCCGGCAACTGCGTGCACTTCGTGGCCGAGGAGCAGGACTGACTGC
AGCGACTGTGCCTTCTAGTTGCCAGCCATCTGTTGTTTGCCCCTCCCCCGTGCCTTCCTTGACCCTGGAA
GGTGCCACTCCCACTGTCCTTTCCTAATAAAATGAGGAAATTGCATCGCATTGTCTGAGTAGGTGTCATT
CTATTCTGGGGGGTGGGGTGGGGCAGGACAGCAAGGGGGAGGATTGGGAAGACAATAGCAGGCATGCTGG
GGATGCGGTGGGCTCTATGGCTCGAGGAGGGCCTATTTCCCATGATTCCTTCATATTTGCATATACGATA
CAAGGCTGTTAGAGAGATAATTGGAATTAATTTGACTGTAAACACAAAGATATTAGTACAAAATACGTGA
CGTAGAAAGTAATAATTTCTTGGGTAGTTTGCAGTTTTAAAATTATGTTTTAAAATGGACTATCATATGC
TTACCGTAACTTGAAAGTATTTCGATTTCTTGGCTTTATATATCTTGTGGAAAGGACGAAACACCGATAA
CTTCGTATAGCATACATTATACGAAGTTATGGTACCGATGCAGCTAGCCCGCGGATCTGCCGGTCTCCCT
ATAGTGAGTCGTATTAATTTCGATAAGCCAGGTTAACCTGCATTAATGAATCGGCCAACGCGCGGGGAGA
GGCGGTTTGCGTATTGGGCGCTCTTCCGCTTCCTCGCTCACTGACTCGCTGCGCTCGGTCGTTCGGCTGC
GGCGAGCGGTATCAGCTCACTCAAAGGCGGTAATACGGTTATCCACAGAATCAGGGGATAACGCAGGAAA
GAACATGTGAGCAAAAGGCCAGCAAAAGGCCAGGAACCGTAAAAAGGCCGCGTTGCTGGCGTTTTTCCAT
AGGCTCCGCCCCCCTGACGAGCATCACAAAAATCGACGCTCAAGTCAGAGGTGGCGAAACCCGACAGGAC
TATAAAGATACCAGGCGTTTCCCCCTGGAAGCTCCCTCGTGCGCTCTCCTGTTCCGACCCTGCCGCTTAC
CGGATACCTGTCCGCCTTTCTCCCTTCGGGAAGCGTGGCGCTTTCTCAATGCTCACGCTGTAGGTATCTC
AGTTCGGTGTAGGTCGTTCGCTCCAAGCTGGGCTGTGTGCACGAACCCCCCGTTCAGCCCGACCGCTGCG
CCTTATCCGGTAACTATCGTCTTGAGTCCAACCCGGTAAGACACGACTTATCGCCACTGGCAGCAGCCAC
TGGTAACAGGATTAGCAGAGCGAGGTATGTAGGCGGTGCTACAGAGTTCTTGAAGTGGTGGCCTAACTAC
GGCTACACTAGAAGGACAGTATTTGGTATCTGCGCTCTGCTGAAGCCAGTTACCTTCGGAAAAAGAGTTG
GTAGCTCTTGATCCGGCAAACAAACCACCGCTGGTAGCGGTGGTTTTTTTGTTTGCAAGCAGCAGATTAC
GCGCAGAAAAAAAGGATCTCAAGAAGATCCTTTGATCTTTTCTACGGGGTCTGACGCTCAGTGGAACGAA
AACTCACGTTAAGGGATTTTGGTCATGAGATTATCAAAAAGGATCTTCACCTAGATCCTTTTAAATTAAA
AATGAAGTTTTAAATCAATCTAAAGTATATATGAGTAAACTTGGTCTGACAGTTACCAATGCTTAATCAG
TGAGGCACCTATCTCAGCGATCTGTCTATTTCGTTCATCCATAGTTGCCTGACTCCCCGTCGTGTAGATA
ACTACGATACGGGAGGGCTTACCATCTGGCCCCAGTGCTGCAATGATACCGCGAGACCCACGCTCACCGG
CTCCAGATTTATCAGCAATAAACCAGCCAGCCGGAAGGGCCGAGCGCAGAAGTGGTCCTGCAACTTTATC
CGCCTCCATCCAGTCTATTAATTGTTGCCGGGAAGCTAGAGTAAGTAGTTCGCCAGTTAATAGTTTGCGC
AACGTTGTTGCCATTGCTACAGGCATCGTGGTGTCACGCTCGTCGTTTGGTATGGCTTCATTCAGCTCCG
GTTCCCAACGATCAAGGCGAGTTACATGATCCCCCATGTTGTGCAAAAAAGCGGTTAGCTCCTTCGGTCC
TCCGATCGTTGTCAGAAGTAAGTTGGCCGCAGTGTTATCACTCATGGTTATGGCAGCACTGCATAATTCT
CTTACTGTCATGCCATCCGTAAGATGCTTTTCTGTGACTGGTGAGTACTCAACCAAGTCATTCTGAGAAT
AGTGTATGCGGCGACCGAGTTGCTCTTGCCCGGCGTCAATACGGGATAATACCGCGCCACATAGCAGAAC
TTTAAAAGTGCTCATCATTGGAAAACGTTCTTCGGGGCGAAAACTCTCAAGGATCTTACCGCTGTTGAGA
TCCAGTTCGATGTAACCCACTCGTGCACCCAACTGATCTTCAGCATCTTTTACTTTCACCAGCGTTTCTG
GGTGAGCAAAAACAGGAAGGCAAAATGCCGCAAAAAAGGGAATAAGGGCGACACGGAAATGTTGAATACT
CATACTCTTCCTTTTTCAATATTATTGAAGCATTTATCAGGGTTATTGTCTCATGAGCGGATACATATTT
GAATGTATTTAGAAAAATAAACAAATAGGGGTTCCGCGCACATTTCCCCGAAAAGTGCCACCTGACGTCT
AAGAAACCATTATTATCATGACATTAACCTATAAAAATAGGCGTATCACGAGGCCCTTTCGTCTCGCGCG
TTTCGGTGATGACGGTGAAAACCTCTGACACATGCAGCTCCCGGAGACGGTCACAGCTTGTCTGTAAGCG
GATGCCGGGAGCAGACAAGCCCGTCAGGGCGCGTCAGCGGGTGTTGGCGGGTGTCGGGGCTGGCTTAACT
ATGCGGCATCAGAGCAGATTGTACTGAGAGTGCACCATATGGACATATTGTCGTTAGAACGCGGCTACAA
TTAATACATAACCTTATGTATCATACACATACGATTTAGGTGACACTATA
Features (pLannotate 1.2.2; 16 found; start..end, strand, type, name):
     64..1005    +  CDS            miRFP670: miRFP670 is a basic (constitutively fluorescent) near ir fluorescent protein published in 2016, derived from Rhodopseudomonas palustris. It has low acid sensitivity. It requires the cofactor biliverdin for fluorescence.
   1015..1136    +  polyA_signal   SV40 poly(A) signal: SV40 polyadenylation signal
   1143..1176    +  protein_bind   loxP: Cre-mediated recombination occurs in the 8-bp core sequence (GCATACAT). Cre recombinase
   1183..1499    +  promoter       SV40 promoter: SV40 enhancer and early promoter
   1512..1886    +  CDS            BleoR: antibiotic-binding protein; Sh ble from Streptoalloteichus hindustanus; confers resistance to bleomycin, phleomycin, and Zeocin™
   1896..2120    +  polyA_signal   bGH poly(A) signal: bovine growth hormone polyadenylation signal
   2127..2367    +  promoter       U6 promoter: RNA polymerase III promoter for human U6 snRNA
   2377..2410    +  protein_bind   loxP: Cre-mediated recombination occurs in the 8-bp core sequence (GCATACAT). Cre recombinase
   2448..2466    -  promoter       T7 promoter: promoter for bacteriophage T7 RNA polymerase
   2488..2541    -  CDS            lacI (fragment): lac repressor; lacI; The lac repressor binds to the lac operator to inhibit transcription in E. coli. This inhibition can be relieved by adding lactose or isopropyl-β-D-thiogalactopyranoside (IPTG).
   2724..3312    -  rep_origin     ori: high-copy-number ColE1/pMB1/pBR322/pUC origin of replication
   3483..4343    -  CDS            AmpR: β-lactamase; bla; confers resistance to ampicillin, carbenicillin, and related antibiotics
   4344..4448    -  promoter       AmpR promoter: bla
   4543..4578    +  CDS            rop (fragment): Rop protein, which maintains plasmids at low copy number; rop
   4680..4731    +  misc_feature   bom (fragment): basis of mobility region from pBR322
   4794..2       +  promoter       SP6 promoter (across the origin): promoter for bacteriophage SP6 RNA polymerase
