>Addgene plasmid #120058 | pMaCTag-Z15 | addgene full sequence | sequence record 232667 | Addgene NGS Result
ATTTAGGTGACACTATAGAACGCGGCCGCCAGCTGAAGCTTCGTACGTCAGGTGGAGGAGGTAGTGGCGG
AGGCGGATCTGTAGCAGGTCATGCCTCTGGCAGCCCCGCATTCGGGACCGCCTCTCATTCGAATTGCGAA
CATGAAGAGATCCACCTCGCCGGCTCGATCCAGCCGCATGGCGCGCTTCTGGTCGTCAGCGAACATGATC
ATCGCGTCATCCAGGCCAGCGCCAACGCCGCGGAATTTCTGAATCTCGGAAGCGTACTCGGCGTTCCGCT
CGCCGAGATCGACGGCGATCTGTTGATCAAGATCCTGCCGCATCTCGATCCCACCGCCGAAGGCATGCCG
GTCGCGGTGCGCTGCCGGATCGGCAATCCCTCTACGGAGTACTGCGGTCTGATGCATCGGCCTCCGGAAG
GCGGGCTGATCATCGAACTCGAACGTGCCGGCCCGTCGATCGATCTGTCAGGCACGCTGGCGCCGGCGCT
GGAGCGGATCCGCACGGCGGGTTCACTGCGCGCGCTGTGCGATGACACCGTGCTGCTGTTTCAGCAGTGC
ACCGGCTACGACCGGGTGATGGTGTATCGTTTCGATGAGCAAGGCCACGGCCTGGTATTCTCCGAGTGCC
ATGTGCCTGGGCTCGAATCCTATTTCGGCAACCGCTATCCGTCGTCGACTGTCCCGCAGATGGCGCGGCA
GCTGTACGTGCGGCAGCGCGTCCGCGTGCTGGTCGACGTCACCTATCAGCCGGTGCCGCTGGAGCCGCGG
CTGTCGCCGCTGACCGGGCGCGATCTCGACATGTCGGGCTGCTTCCTGCGCTCGATGTCGCCGTGCCATC
TGCAGTTCCTGAAGGACATGGGCGTGCGCGCCACCCTGGCGGTGTCGCTGGTGGTCGGCGGCAAGCTGTG
GGGCCTGGTTGTCTGTCACCATTATCTGCCGCGCTTCATCCGTTTCGAGCTGCGGGCGATCTGCAAACGG
CTCGCCGAAAGGATCGCGACGCGGATCACCGCGCTTGAGAGCTGAACTAGTAACTTGTTTATTGCAGCTT
ATAATGGTTACAAATAAAGCAATAGCATCACAAATTTCACAAATAAAGCATTTTTTTCACTGCATTCTAG
TTGTGGTTTGTCCAAACTCATCAATGTATCTTAGTCGATATAACTTCGTATAGCATACATTATACGAAGT
TATGTCGACGGTGTGGAAAGTCCCCAGGCTCCCCAGCAGGCAGAAGTATGCAAAGCATGCATCTCAATTA
GTCAGCAACCAGGTGTGGAAAGTCCCCAGGCTCCCCAGCAGGCAGAAGTATGCAAAGCATGCATCTCAAT
TAGTCAGCAACCATAGTCCCGCCCCTAACTCCGCCCATCCCGCCCCTAACTCCGCCCAGTTCCGCCCATT
CTCCGCCCCATGGCTGACTAATTTTTTTTATTTATGCAGAGGCCGAGGCCGCCTCGGCCTCTGAGCTATT
CCAGAAGTAGTGAGGAGGCTTTTTTGGAGGCCTAGGCTTTTGCAAAGAATTCGCCACCATGGCCAAGTTG
ACCAGTGCCGTTCCGGTGCTCACCGCGCGCGACGTCGCCGGAGCGGTCGAGTTCTGGACCGACCGGCTCG
GGTTCTCCCGGGACTTCGTGGAGGACGACTTCGCCGGTGTGGTCCGGGACGACGTGACCCTGTTCATCAG
CGCGGTCCAGGACCAGGTGGTGCCGGACAACACCCTGGCCTGGGTGTGGGTGCGCGGCCTGGACGAGCTG
TACGCCGAGTGGTCGGAGGTCGTGTCCACGAACTTCCGGGACGCCTCCGGGCCGGCCATGACCGAGATCG
GCGAGCAGCCGTGGGGGCGGGAGTTCGCCCTGCGCGACCCGGCCGGCAACTGCGTGCACTTCGTGGCCGA
GGAGCAGGACTGACTGCAGCGACTGTGCCTTCTAGTTGCCAGCCATCTGTTGTTTGCCCCTCCCCCGTGC
CTTCCTTGACCCTGGAAGGTGCCACTCCCACTGTCCTTTCCTAATAAAATGAGGAAATTGCATCGCATTG
TCTGAGTAGGTGTCATTCTATTCTGGGGGGTGGGGTGGGGCAGGACAGCAAGGGGGAGGATTGGGAAGAC
AATAGCAGGCATGCTGGGGATGCGGTGGGCTCTATGGCTCGAGGAGGGCCTATTTCCCATGATTCCTTCA
TATTTGCATATACGATACAAGGCTGTTAGAGAGATAATTGGAATTAATTTGACTGTAAACACAAAGATAT
TAGTACAAAATACGTGACGTAGAAAGTAATAATTTCTTGGGTAGTTTGCAGTTTTAAAATTATGTTTTAA
AATGGACTATCATATGCTTACCGTAACTTGAAAGTATTTCGATTTCTTGGCTTTATATATCTTGTGGAAA
GGACGAAACACCGATAACTTCGTATAGCATACATTATACGAAGTTATGGTACCGATGCAGCTAGCCCGCG
GATCTGCCGGTCTCCCTATAGTGAGTCGTATTAATTTCGATAAGCCAGGTTAACCTGCATTAATGAATCG
GCCAACGCGCGGGGAGAGGCGGTTTGCGTATTGGGCGCTCTTCCGCTTCCTCGCTCACTGACTCGCTGCG
CTCGGTCGTTCGGCTGCGGCGAGCGGTATCAGCTCACTCAAAGGCGGTAATACGGTTATCCACAGAATCA
GGGGATAACGCAGGAAAGAACATGTGAGCAAAAGGCCAGCAAAAGGCCAGGAACCGTAAAAAGGCCGCGT
TGCTGGCGTTTTTCCATAGGCTCCGCCCCCCTGACGAGCATCACAAAAATCGACGCTCAAGTCAGAGGTG
GCGAAACCCGACAGGACTATAAAGATACCAGGCGTTTCCCCCTGGAAGCTCCCTCGTGCGCTCTCCTGTT
CCGACCCTGCCGCTTACCGGATACCTGTCCGCCTTTCTCCCTTCGGGAAGCGTGGCGCTTTCTCATAGCT
CACGCTGTAGGTATCTCAGTTCGGTGTAGGTCGTTCGCTCCAAGCTGGGCTGTGTGCACGAACCCCCCGT
TCAGCCCGACCGCTGCGCCTTATCCGGTAACTATCGTCTTGAGTCCAACCCGGTAAGACACGACTTATCG
CCACTGGCAGCAGCCACTGGTAACAGGATTAGCAGAGCGAGGTATGTAGGCGGTGCTACAGAGTTCTTGA
AGTGGTGGCCTAACTACGGCTACACTAGAAGAACAGTATTTGGTATCTGCGCTCTGCTGAAGCCAGTTAC
CTTCGGAAAAAGAGTTGGTAGCTCTTGATCCGGCAAACAAACCACCGCTGGTAGCGGTGGTTTTTTTGTT
TGCAAGCAGCAGATTACGCGCAGAAAAAAAGGATCTCAAGAAGATCCTTTGATCTTTTCTACGGGGTCTG
ACGCTCAGTGGAACGAAAACTCACGTTAAGGGATTTTGGTCATGAGATTATCAAAAAGGATCTTCACCTA
GATCCTTTTAAATTAAAAATGAAGTTTTAAATCAATCTAAAGTATATATGAGTAAACTTGGTCTGACAGT
TACCAATGCTTAATCAGTGAGGCACCTATCTCAGCGATCTGTCTATTTCGTTCATCCATAGTTGCCTGAC
TCCCCGTCGTGTAGATAACTACGATACGGGAGGGCTTACCATCTGGCCCCAGTGCTGCAATGATACCGCG
AGACCCACGCTCACCGGCTCCAGATTTATCAGCAATAAACCAGCCAGCCGGAAGGGCCGAGCGCAGAAGT
GGTCCTGCAACTTTATCCGCCTCCATCCAGTCTATTAATTGTTGCCGGGAAGCTAGAGTAAGTAGTTCGC
CAGTTAATAGTTTGCGCAACGTTGTTGCCATTGCTACAGGCATCGTGGTGTCACGCTCGTCGTTTGGTAT
GGCTTCATTCAGCTCCGGTTCCCAACGATCAAGGCGAGTTACATGATCCCCCATGTTGTGCAAAAAAGCG
GTTAGCTCCTTCGGTCCTCCGATCGTTGTCAGAAGTAAGTTGGCCGCAGTGTTATCACTCATGGTTATGG
CAGCACTGCATAATTCTCTTACTGTCATGCCATCCGTAAGATGCTTTTCTGTGACTGGTGAGTACTCAAC
CAAGTCATTCTGAGAATAGTGTATGCGGCGACCGAGTTGCTCTTGCCCGGCGTCAATACGGGATAATACC
GCGCCACATAGCAGAACTTTAAAAGTGCTCATCATTGGAAAACGTTCTTCGGGGCGAAAACTCTCAAGGA
TCTTACCGCTGTTGAGATCCAGTTCGATGTAACCCACTCGTGCACCCAACTGATCTTCAGCATCTTTTAC
TTTCACCAGCGTTTCTGGGTGAGCAAAAACAGGAAGGCAAAATGCCGCAAAAAAGGGAATAAGGGCGACA
CGGAAATGTTGAATACTCATACTCTTCCTTTTTCAATATTATTGAAGCATTTATCAGGGTTATTGTCTCA
TGAGCGGATACATATTTGAATGTATTTAGAAAAATAAACAAATAGGGGTTCCGCGCACATTTCCCCGAAA
AGTGCCACCTGACGTCTAAGAAACCATTATTATCATGACATTAACCTATAAAAATAGGCGTATCACGAGG
CCCTTTCGTCTCGCGCGTTTCGGTGATGACGGTGAAAACCTCTGACACATGCAGCTCCCGGAGACGGTCA
CAGCTTGTCTGTAAGCGGATGCCGGGAGCAGACAAGCCCGTCAGGGCGCGTCAGCGGGTGTTGGCGGGTG
TCGGGGCTGGCTTAACTATGCGGCATCAGAGCAGATTGTACTGAGAGTGCACCATATGGACATATTGTCG
TTAGAACGCGGCTACAATTAATACATAACCTTATGTATCATACACATACG
Features (pLannotate 1.2.2; 16 found; start..end, strand, type, name):
      1..19      +  promoter       SP6 promoter: promoter for bacteriophage SP6 RNA polymerase
     81..1022    +  CDS            miRFP670: miRFP670 is a basic (constitutively fluorescent) near ir fluorescent protein published in 2016, derived from Rhodopseudomonas palustris. It has low acid sensitivity. It requires the cofactor biliverdin for fluorescence.
   1032..1153    +  polyA_signal   SV40 poly(A) signal: SV40 polyadenylation signal
   1160..1193    +  protein_bind   loxP: Cre-mediated recombination occurs in the 8-bp core sequence (GCATACAT). Cre recombinase
   1200..1516    +  promoter       SV40 promoter: SV40 enhancer and early promoter
   1529..1903    +  CDS            BleoR: antibiotic-binding protein; Sh ble from Streptoalloteichus hindustanus; confers resistance to bleomycin, phleomycin, and Zeocin™
   1913..2137    +  polyA_signal   bGH poly(A) signal: bovine growth hormone polyadenylation signal
   2144..2384    +  promoter       U6 promoter: RNA polymerase III promoter for human U6 snRNA
   2394..2427    +  protein_bind   loxP: Cre-mediated recombination occurs in the 8-bp core sequence (GCATACAT). Cre recombinase
   2465..2483    -  promoter       T7 promoter: promoter for bacteriophage T7 RNA polymerase
   2505..2558    -  CDS            lacI (fragment): lac repressor; lacI; The lac repressor binds to the lac operator to inhibit transcription in E. coli. This inhibition can be relieved by adding lactose or isopropyl-β-D-thiogalactopyranoside (IPTG).
   2741..3329    -  rep_origin     ori: high-copy-number ColE1/pMB1/pBR322/pUC origin of replication
   3500..4360    -  CDS            AmpR: β-lactamase; bla; confers resistance to ampicillin, carbenicillin, and related antibiotics
   4361..4465    -  promoter       AmpR promoter: bla
   4560..4595    +  CDS            rop (fragment): Rop protein, which maintains plasmids at low copy number; rop
   4697..4748    +  misc_feature   bom (fragment): basis of mobility region from pBR322
