[The description below was written by a language model from this plasmid's Addgene catalogue record and pLannotate feature annotations shown in this document.]
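Description:
pMaCTag-Z15 is a 4.8 kb PCR template plasmid built on the pFA6a backbone. It is not meant to be expressed in cells directly; it supplies a tagging cassette for C-terminal tagging of endogenous mammalian genes with the near-infrared fluorescent protein miRFP670. It is maintained in E. coli through a high-copy ColE1/pUC-type origin and an ampicillin resistance gene. Short remnants of lacI, rop and bom are leftovers of the backbone, and SP6 and T7 promoters flank the cassette. The two sequence records (depositor and NGS) carry the same features in the same order and differ only in the numbering start point.

The cassette begins with a promoterless miRFP670 coding sequence followed by an SV40 polyadenylation signal, so the tag is expressed only once it is fused in frame to the 3′ end of a target gene and driven by that gene's own promoter. miRFP670 derives from a Rhodopseudomonas palustris bacteriophytochrome and needs biliverdin as a cofactor; the catalogue's "H. sapiens" species entry probably reflects the intended host rather than the protein's origin. Downstream, an SV40 promoter drives BleoR with a bGH polyadenylation signal, allowing Zeocin selection of tagged mammalian cells. A human U6 promoter sits at the far end of the cassette. In the CRISPR-Cas12a-assisted PCR tagging method named in the record, gene-specific M1 and M2 oligos amplify the cassette. They presumably add the homology arms, with the reverse oligo placing a crRNA behind U6, though the record does not spell this out. Two same-orientation loxP sites bracket the marker and U6 promoter, which should allow their removal by Cre after selection.
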