Addgene plasmid #120058: pMaCTag-Z15
Purpose: Template for C-terminal PCR tagging of mammalian genes (Zeocin selection) with miRFP670
Depositing lab: Michael Knop. Publication: CRISPR-Cas12a-assisted PCR tagging of mammalian genes. Fueller J, Herbst K, Meurer M, Gubicza K, Kurtulmus B, Knopf JD, Kirrmaier D, Buchmuller BC, Pereira G, Lemberg MK, Knop M. J Cell Biol. 2020 Jun 1;219(6). pii: 151766. doi: 10.1083/jcb.201910210. PubMed 32406907.
Backbone
  Vector backbone: pFA6a
  Backbone size w/o insert (bp): 2412
  Vector type: PCR Template
  Selectable markers: Zeocin
Growth in bacteria
  Bacterial resistance: Ampicillin, 100 μg/mL
  Growth temperature: 37°C
  Growth strain: DH5alpha
  Copy number: High Copy
Gene/Insert
  Gene/Insert name: miRFP670
  Species: H. sapiens (human)
  Promoter: None
  Tag / fusion protein: miRFP670 (C terminal on backbone)
  Cloning method: Restriction Enzyme; 5′ cloning site BamHI (destroyed during cloning); 3′ cloning site SpeI (not destroyed)
  Sequencing primers: 5′ SP6; 3′ AAACCACAACTAGAATGCAGTG
Terms and licenses: Academic/Nonprofit Terms; Industry Terms: Not Available to Industry
Depositor comments: Template plasmid for C-terminal PCR tagging of mammalian genes. For M1 and M2 tagging oligo design please visit www.pcr-tagging.com Please visit https://www.biorxiv.org/content/early/2018/11/20/473876 for BioRxiv preprint
How to cite: pMaCTag-Z15 was a gift from Michael Knop (Addgene plasmid # 120058 ; http://n2t.net/addgene:120058 ; RRID:Addgene_120058)
